Addgene plasmid #16583: pShuttle-Cre-HA
Depositing lab: Bert Vogelstein. Depositing organization: Johns Hopkins University and School of Medicine. Publication: Securin is required for chromosomal stability in human cells. Jallepalli PV, Waizenegger IC, Bunz F, Langer S, Speicher MR, Peters JM, Kinzler KW, Vogelstein B, Lengauer C. Cell. 2001 May 18. 105(4):445-57. 10.1016/S0092-8674(01)00340-3 PubMed 11371342.
Backbone
  Vector backbone: na
  Backbone size w/o insert (bp): 7700
  Vector type: Mammalian Expression, Adenoviral
Growth in bacteria
  Bacterial resistance: Ampicillin, 100 μg/mL
  Growth temperature: 37°C
  Growth strain: DH5alpha
  Copy number: High Copy
Gene/Insert
  Gene/Insert name: cre recombinase (alt name: cre)
  Species: P1 bacteriophage
  Insert size (bp): 1100
  Entrez Gene: cre (a.k.a. P1_gp003)
  Tag / fusion protein: HA (C terminal on insert)
  Cloning method: Restriction Enzyme; 5′ cloning site See map (not destroyed); 3′ cloning site See map (not destroyed)
  Sequencing primers: 5′ CMV-F
Terms and licenses: Academic/Nonprofit Terms; Industry Terms: Not Available to Industry
Depositor comments: Cre expression vector.
How to cite: pShuttle-Cre-HA was a gift from Bert Vogelstein (Addgene plasmid # 16583 ; http://n2t.net/addgene:16583 ; RRID:Addgene_16583)
