[The description below was written by a language model from this plasmid's Addgene catalogue record and the feature table of its GenBank file.]
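Description:
pShuttle-Cre-HA is an adenoviral shuttle plasmid for mammalian expression of Cre recombinase from bacteriophage P1. The backbone is not named in the catalogue entry, which lists roughly 7.7 kb of vector plus a 1.1 kb insert, consistent with the 8,781 bp circular sequence on file. Propagation in E. coli relies on a ColE1/pMB1-type origin, with selection by ampicillin through the bla gene and its own promoter. The map also annotates pBR322-derived rop and bom elements. Rop normally restrains copy number, although the repository lists the plasmid as high copy.

The expression cassette consists of the human cytomegalovirus immediate-early enhancer and promoter driving the Cre coding sequence, followed by an SV40 polyadenylation signal. The catalogue describes a C-terminal HA epitope tag on Cre, useful for detecting the protein by antibody, but the tag is not annotated as a separate feature in the table. Upstream of the cassette lies the adenovirus serotype 5 packaging signal (Psi), which directs encapsidation of viral genomes. A stretch of nearly 4 kb between the poly(A) signal and rop carries no annotation. In shuttle vectors of this kind such regions usually hold adenoviral sequences used for recombination into a larger adenoviral genome, but the record does not confirm this, nor does it annotate inverted terminal repeats.

The depositor describes it simply as a Cre expression vector. It can supply Cre by transfection or serve as the starting point for a recombinant adenovirus, with the enzyme excising or rearranging DNA flanked by loxP sites, as in the removal of floxed cassettes from gene-targeted human cells.
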