LOCUS       Exported 8781 bp ds-DNA circular SYN 12-MAY-2021
DEFINITION  synthetic circular DNA
ACCESSION   .
VERSION     .
KEYWORDS    pShuttle-Cre-HA
SOURCE      synthetic DNA construct
  ORGANISM  synthetic DNA construct
REFERENCE   1 (bases 1 to 8781)
  AUTHORS   Jallepalli PV, Waizenegger IC, Bunz F, Langer S, Speicher MR, Peters
            JM, Kinzler KW, Vogelstein B, Lengauer C
  TITLE     Securin is required for chromosomal stability in human cells.
  JOURNAL   Cell. 2001 May 18. 105(4):445-57.
  PUBMED    11371342
REFERENCE   2 (bases 1 to 8781)
  AUTHORS   .
  TITLE     Direct Submission
  JOURNAL   Exported May 12, 2021 from SnapGene Server 1.1.58
            http://www.snapgene.com
FEATURES             Location/Qualifiers
     source          1..8781
                     /organism="synthetic DNA construct"
                     /mol_type="other DNA"
     primer_bind     complement(11..28)
                     /label=L4440
                     /note="L4440 vector, forward primer"
     rep_origin      complement(182..770)
                     /direction=LEFT
                     /label=ori
                     /note="high-copy-number ColE1/pMB1/pBR322/pUC origin of
                     replication"
     primer_bind     complement(262..281)
                     /label=pBR322ori-F
                     /note="pBR322 origin, forward primer"
     CDS             complement(941..1801)
                     /codon_start=1
                     /gene="bla"
                     /product="beta-lactamase"
                     /label=AmpR
                     /note="confers resistance to ampicillin, carbenicillin, and
                     related antibiotics"
                     /translation="MSIQHFRVALIPFFAAFCLPVFAHPETLVKVKDAEDQLGARVGYI
                     ELDLNSGKILESFRPEERFPMMSTFKVLLCGAVLSRVDAGQEQLGRRIHYSQNDLVEYS
                     PVTEKHLTDGMTVRELCSAAITMSDNTAANLLLTTIGGPKELTAFLHNMGDHVTRLDRW
                     EPELNEAIPNDERDTTMPAAMATTLRKLLTGELLTLASRQQLIDWMEADKVAGPLLRSA
                     LPAGWFIADKSGAGERGSRGIIAALGPDGKPSRIVVIYTTGSQATMDERNRQIAEIGAS
                     LIKHW"
     primer_bind     1564..1583
                     /label=Amp-R
                     /note="Ampicillin resistance gene, reverse primer"
     promoter        complement(1802..1906)
                     /gene="bla"
                     /label=AmpR promoter
     primer_bind     1974..1992
                     /label=pBRforEco
                     /note="pBR322 vectors, upsteam of EcoRI site, forward
                     primer"
     misc_signal     2223..2373
                     /label=Ad5 Psi
                     /note="packaging signal for adenovirus serotype 5"
     enhancer        2672..3051
                     /label=CMV enhancer
                     /note="human cytomegalovirus immediate early enhancer"
     promoter        3052..3255
                     /label=CMV promoter
                     /note="human cytomegalovirus (CMV) immediate early
                     promoter"
     primer_bind     3206..3226
                     /label=CMV-F
                     /note="Human CMV immediate early promoter, forward primer"
     primer_bind     3252..3276
                     /label=LNCX
                     /note="Human CMV promoter, forward primer"
     CDS             3297..4325
                     /codon_start=1
                     /product="site-specific recombinase"
                     /label=Cre
                     /note="Cre is a site-specific recombinase from
                     bacteriophage P1. Recombination occurs at loxP sequences."
                     /translation="MSNLLTVHQNLPALPVDATSDEVRKNLMDMFRDRQAFSEHTWKML
                     LSVCRSWAAWCKLNNRKWFPAEPEDVRDYLLYLQARGLAVKTIQQHLGQLNMLHRRSGL
                     PRPSDSNAVSLVMRRIRKENVDAGERAKQALAFERTDFDQVRSLMENSDRCQDIRNLAF
                     LGIAYNTLLRIAEIARIRVKDISRTDGGRMLIHIGRTKTLVSTAGVEKALSLGVTKLVE
                     RWISVSGVADDPNNYLFCRVRKNGVAAPSATSQLSTRALEGIFEATHRLIYGAKDDSGQ
                     RYLAWSGHSARVGAARDMARAGVSIPEIMQAGGWTNVNIVMNYIRNLDSETGAMVRLLE
                     DGD"
     polyA_signal    4405..4539
                     /label=SV40 poly(A) signal
                     /note="SV40 polyadenylation signal"
     primer_bind     complement(4429..4448)
                     /label=EBV-rev
                     /note="SV40 polyA terminator, reverse primer"
     primer_bind     4483..4502
                     /label=SV40pA-R
                     /note="SV40 polyA, reverse primer"
     CDS             8344..8535
                     /codon_start=1
                     /gene="rop"
                     /product="Rop protein, which maintains plasmids at low copy
                     number"
                     /label=rop
                     /translation="MTKQEKTALNMARFIRSQTLTLLEKLNELDADEQADICESLHDHA
                     DELYRSCLARFGDDGENL"
     misc_feature    8637..8777
                     /label=bom
                     /note="basis of mobility region from pBR322"
     primer_bind     8692..8711
                     /label=pRS-marker
                     /note="pRS vectors, use to sequence yeast selectable
                     marker"
ORIGIN
        1 cttccgcttc ctcgctcact gactcgctgc gctcggtcgt tcggctgcgg cgagcggtat
       61 cagctcactc aaaggcggta atacggttat ccacagaatc aggggataac gcaggaaaga
      121 acatgtgagc aaaaggccag caaaaggcca ggaaccgtaa aaaggccgcg ttgctggcgt
      181 ttttccatag gctccgcccc cctgacgagc atcacaaaaa tcgacgctca agtcagaggt
      241 ggcgaaaccc gacaggacta taaagatacc aggcgtttcc ccctggaagc tccctcgtgc
      301 gctctcctgt tccgaccctg ccgcttaccg gatacctgtc cgcctttctc ccttcgggaa
      361 gcgtggcgct ttctcatagc tcacgctgta ggtatctcag ttcggtgtag gtcgttcgct
      421 ccaagctggg ctgtgtgcac gaaccccccg ttcagcccga ccgctgcgcc ttatccggta
      481 actatcgtct tgagtccaac ccggtaagac acgacttatc gccactggca gcagccactg
      541 gtaacaggat tagcagagcg aggtatgtag gcggtgctac agagttcttg aagtggtggc
      601 ctaactacgg ctacactaga aggacagtat ttggtatctg cgctctgctg aagccagtta
      661 ccttcggaaa aagagttggt agctcttgat ccggcaaaca aaccaccgct ggtagcggtg
      721 gtttttttgt ttgcaagcag cagattacgc gcagaaaaaa aggatctcaa gaagatcctt
      781 tgatcttttc tacggggtct gacgctcagt ggaacgaaaa ctcacgttaa gggattttgg
      841 tcatgagatt atcaaaaagg atcttcacct agatcctttt aaattaaaaa tgaagtttta
      901 aatcaatcta aagtatatat gagtaaactt ggtctgacag ttaccaatgc ttaatcagtg
      961 aggcacctat ctcagcgatc tgtctatttc gttcatccat agttgcctga ctccccgtcg
     1021 tgtagataac tacgatacgg gagggcttac catctggccc cagtgctgca atgataccgc
     1081 gagacccacg ctcaccggct ccagatttat cagcaataaa ccagccagcc ggaagggccg
     1141 agcgcagaag tggtcctgca actttatccg cctccatcca gtctattaat tgttgccggg
     1201 aagctagagt aagtagttcg ccagttaata gtttgcgcaa cgttgttgcc attgctgcag
     1261 gcatcgtggt gtcacgctcg tcgtttggta tggcttcatt cagctccggt tcccaacgat
     1321 caaggcgagt tacatgatcc cccatgttgt gcaaaaaagc ggttagctcc ttcggtcctc
     1381 cgatcgttgt cagaagtaag ttggccgcag tgttatcact catggttatg gcagcactgc
     1441 ataattctct tactgtcatg ccatccgtaa gatgcttttc tgtgactggt gagtactcaa
     1501 ccaagtcatt ctgagaatag tgtatgcggc gaccgagttg ctcttgcccg gcgtcaacac
     1561 gggataatac cgcgccacat agcagaactt taaaagtgct catcattgga aaacgttctt
     1621 cggggcgaaa actctcaagg atcttaccgc tgttgagatc cagttcgatg taacccactc
     1681 gtgcacccaa ctgatcttca gcatctttta ctttcaccag cgtttctggg tgagcaaaaa
     1741 caggaaggca aaatgccgca aaaaagggaa taagggcgac acggaaatgt tgaatactca
     1801 tactcttcct ttttcaatat tattgaagca tttatcaggg ttattgtctc atgagcggat
     1861 acatatttga atgtatttag aaaaataaac aaataggggt tccgcgcaca tttccccgaa
     1921 aagtgccacc tgacgtctaa gaaaccatta ttatcatgac attaacctat aaaaataggc
     1981 gtatcacgag gccctttcgt cttcaagaat tgatccgggc ccccatttcc cctcccttcc
     2041 agctctctgc cccttttgga ttgaagccaa tatgataatg agggggtgga gtttgtgacg
     2101 tggcgcgggg cgtgggaacg gggcgggtga cgtagtagtg tggcggaagt gtgatgttgc
     2161 aagtgtggcg gaacacatgt aagcgacgga tgtggcaaaa gtgacgtttt tggtgtgcgc
     2221 cggtgtacac aggaagtgac aattttcgcg cggttttagg cggatgttgt agtaaatttg
     2281 ggcgtaaccg agtaagattt ggccattttc gcgggaaaac tgaataagag gaagtgaaat
     2341 ctgaataatt ttgtgttact catagcgcgt aatctctagc atcgatgtcg agggatccct
     2401 cgagtctaga gatatcgaat tcaagcttgt cgaccaattc tcatgtttga cagcttatca
     2461 tcgcagatcc gggcaacgtt gttgccattg ctgcaggcgc agaactggta ggtatggaag
     2521 atctatacat tgaatcaata ttggcaatta gccatattag tcattggtta tatagcataa
     2581 atcaatattg gctattggcc attgcatacg ttgtatctat atcataatat gtacatttat
     2641 attggctcat gtccaatatg accgccatgt tgacattgat tattgactag ttattaatag
     2701 taatcaatta cggggtcatt agttcatagc ccatatatgg agttccgcgt tacataactt
     2761 acggtaaatg gcccgcctgg ctgaccgccc aacgaccccc gcccattgac gtcaataatg
     2821 acgtatgttc ccatagtaac gccaataggg actttccatt gacgtcaatg ggtggagtat
     2881 ttacggtaaa ctgcccactt ggcagtacat caagtgtatc atatgccaag tccgccccct
     2941 attgacgtca atgacggtaa atggcccgcc tggcattatg cccagtacat gaccttacgg
     3001 gactttccta cttggcagta catctacgta ttagtcatcg ctattaccat ggtgatgcgg
     3061 ttttggcagt acaccaatgg gcgtggatag cggtttgact cacggggatt tccaagtctc
     3121 caccccattg acgtcaatgg gagtttgttt tggcaccaaa atcaacggga ctttccaaaa
     3181 tgtcgtaata accccgcccc gttgacgcaa atgggcggta ggcgtgtacg gtgggaggtc
     3241 tatataagca gagctcgttt agtgaaccgt cagatctcta gaagctgggt accaccatgt
     3301 ccaatttact gaccgtacac caaaatttgc ctgcattacc ggtcgatgca acgagtgatg
     3361 aggttcgcaa gaacctgatg gacatgttca gggatcgcca ggcgttttct gagcatacct
     3421 ggaaaatgct tctgtccgtt tgccggtcgt gggcggcatg gtgcaagttg aataaccgga
     3481 aatggtttcc cgcagaacct gaagatgttc gcgattatct tctatatctt caggcgcgcg
     3541 gtctggcagt aaaaactatc cagcaacatt tgggccagct aaacatgctt catcgtcggt
     3601 ccgggctgcc acgaccaagt gacagcaatg ctgtttcact ggttatgcgg cggatccgaa
     3661 aggaaaacgt tgatgccggt gaacgtgcaa aacaggctct agcgttcgaa cgcactgatt
     3721 tcgaccaggt tcgttcactc atggaaaata gcgatcgctg ccaggatata cgtaatctgg
     3781 catttctggg gattgcttat aacaccctgt tacgtatagc cgaaattgcc aggatcaggg
     3841 ttaaagatat ctcacgtact gacggtggga gaatgttaat ccatattggc agaacgaaaa
     3901 cgctggttag caccgcaggt gtagagaagg cacttagcct gggggtaact aaactggtcg
     3961 agcgatggat ttccgtctct ggtgtagctg atgatccgaa taactacctg ttttgccggg
     4021 tcagaaaaaa tggtgttgcc gcgccatctg ccaccagcca gctatcaact cgcgccctgg
     4081 aagggatttt tgaagcaact catcgattga tttacggcgc taaggatgac tctggtcaga
     4141 gatacctggc ctggtctgga cacagtgccc gtgtcggagc cgcgcgagat atggcccgcg
     4201 ctggagtttc aataccggag atcatgcaag ctggtggctg gaccaatgta aatattgtca
     4261 tgaactatat ccgtaacctg gatagtgaaa caggggcaat ggtgcgcctg ctggaagatg
     4321 gcgattacga tgttccagat tacgcttacg atgttccaga ttacgctagc taaggatagc
     4381 ggccgctcga ggccggcaag gccggatcca gacatgataa gatacattga tgagtttgga
     4441 caaaccacaa ctagaatgca gtgaaaaaaa tgctttattt gtgaaatttg tgatgctatt
     4501 gctttatttg taaccattat aagctgcaat aaacaagtta acaacaacaa ttgcattcat
     4561 tttatgtttc aggttcaggg ggaggtgtgg gaggtttttt aaagcaagta aaacctctac
     4621 aaatgtggta tggctgatta tgatccggct gcctcgcgcg tttcggtgat gacggtgaaa
     4681 acctctgaca catgcagctc ccggagacgg tcacagcttg tctgtaagcg gatgccggga
     4741 gcagacaagc ccgtcagggc gcgtcagcgg gtgttggcgg gtgtcggggc gcagccatga
     4801 ggtcgactcg aagatctggg cgtggttaag ggtgggaaag aatatataag gtgggggtct
     4861 tatgtagttt tgtatctgtt ttgcagcagc cgccgccgcc atgagcacca actcgtttga
     4921 tggaagcatt gtgagctcat atttgacaac gcgcatgccc ccatgggccg gggtgcgtca
     4981 gaatgtgatg ggctccagca ttgatggtcg ccccgtcctg cccgcaaact ctactacctt
     5041 gacctacgag accgtgtctg gaacgccgtt ggagactgca gcctccgccg ccgcttcagc
     5101 cgctgcagcc accgcccgcg ggattgtgac tgactttgct ttcctgagcc cgcttgcaag
     5161 cagtgcagct tcccgttcat ccgcccgcga tgacaagttg acggctcttt tggcacaatt
     5221 ggattctttg acccgggaac ttaatgtcgt ttctcagcag ctgttggatc tgcgccagca
     5281 ggtttctgcc ctgaaggctt cctcccctcc caatgcggtt taaaacataa ataaaaaacc
     5341 agactctgtt tggatttgga tcaagcaagt gtcttgctgt ctttatttag gggttttgcg
     5401 cgcgcggtag gcccgggacc agcggtctcg gtcgttgagg gtcctgtgta ttttttccag
     5461 gacgtggtaa aggtgactct ggatgttcag atacatgggc ataagcccgt ctctggggtg
     5521 gaggtagcac cactgcagag cttcatgctg cggggtggtg ttgtagatga tccagtcgta
     5581 gcaggagcgc tgggcgtggt gcctaaaaat gtctttcagt agcaagctga ttgccagggg
     5641 caggcccttg gtgtaagtgt ttacaaagcg gttaagctgg gatgggtgca tacgtgggga
     5701 tatgagatgc atcttggact gtatttttag gttggctatg ttcccagcca tatccctccg
     5761 gggattcatg ttgtgcagaa ccaccagcac agtgtatccg gtgcacttgg gaaatttgtc
     5821 atgtagctta gaaggaaatg cgtggaagaa cttggagacg cccttgtgac ctccaagatt
     5881 ttccatgcat tcgtccataa tgatggcaat gggcccacgg gcggcggcct gggcgaagat
     5941 atttctggga tcactaacgt catagttgtg ttccaggatg agatcgtcat aggccatttt
     6001 tacaaagcgc gggcggaggg tgccagactg cggtataatg gttccatccg gcccaggggc
     6061 gtagttaccc tcacagattt gcatttccca cgctttgagt tcagatgggg ggatcatgtc
     6121 tacctgcggg gcgatgaaga aaacggtttc cggggtaggg gagatcagct gggaagaaag
     6181 caggttcctg agcagctgcg acttaccgca gccggtgggc ccgtaaatca cacctattac
     6241 cggctgcaac tggtagttaa gagagctgca gctgccgtca tccctgagca ggggggccac
     6301 ttcgttaagc atgtccctga ctcgcatgtt ttccctgacc aaatccgcca gaaggcgctc
     6361 gccgcccagc gatagcagtt cttgcaagga agcaaagttt ttcaacggtt tgagaccgtc
     6421 cgccgtaggc atgcttttga gcgtttgacc aagcagttcc aggcggtccc acagctcggt
     6481 cacctgctct acggcatctc gatccagcat atctcctcgt ttcgcgggtt ggggcggctt
     6541 tcgctgtacg gcagtagtcg gtgctcgtcc agacgggcca gggtcatgtc tttccacggg
     6601 cgcagggtcc tcgtcagcgt agtctgggtc acggtgaagg ggtgcgctcc gggctgcgcg
     6661 ctggccaggg tgcgcttgag gctggtcctg ctggtgctga agcgctgccg gtcttcgccc
     6721 tgcgcgtcgg ccaggtagca tttgaccatg gtgtcatagt ccagcccctc cgcggcgtgg
     6781 cccttggcgc gcagcttgcc cttggaggag gcgccgcacg aggggcagtg cagacttttg
     6841 agggcgtaga gcttgggcgc gagaaatacc gattccgggg agtaggcatc cgcgccgcag
     6901 gccccgcaga cggtctcgca ttccacgagc caggtgagct ctggccgttc ggggtcaaaa
     6961 accaggtttc ccccatgctt tttgatgcgt ttcttacctc tggtttccat gagccggtgt
     7021 ccacgctcgg tgacgaaaag gctgtccgtg tccccgtata cagacttgag aggcctgtcc
     7081 tcgaccgatg cccttgagag ccttcaaccc agtcagctcc ttccggtggg cgcggggcat
     7141 gactatcgtc gccgcactta tgactgtctt ctttatcatg caactcgtag gacaggtgcc
     7201 ggcagcgctc tgggtcattt tcggcgagga ccgctttcgc tggagcgcga cgatgatcgg
     7261 cctgtcgctt gcggtattcg gaatcttgca cgccctcgct caagccttcg tcactggtcc
     7321 cgccaccaaa cgtttcggcg agaagcaggc cattatcgcc ggcatggcgg ccgacgcgct
     7381 gggctacgtc ttgctggcgt tcgcgacgcg aggctggatg gccttcccca ttatgattct
     7441 tctcgcttcc ggcggcatcg ggatgcccgc gttgcaggcc atgctgtcca ggcaggtaga
     7501 tgacgaccat cagggacagc ttcaaggatc gctcgcggct cttaccagcc taacttcgat
     7561 cattggaccg ctgatcgtca cggcgattta tgccgcctcg gcgagcacat ggaacgggtt
     7621 ggcatggatt gtaggcgccg ccctatacct tgtctgcctc cccgcgttgc gtcgcggtgc
     7681 atggagccgg gccacctcga cctgaatgga agccggcggc acctcgctaa cggattcacc
     7741 actccaagaa ttggagccaa tcaattcttg cggagaactg tgaatgcgca aaccaaccct
     7801 tggcagaaca tatccatcgc gtccgccatc tccagcagcc gcacgcggcg catctcgggc
     7861 agcgttgggt cctggccacg ggtgcgcatg atcgtgctcc tgtcgttgag gacccggcta
     7921 ggctggcggg gttgccttac tggttagcag aatgaatcac cgatacgcga gcgaacgtga
     7981 agcgactgct gctgcaaaac gtctgcgacc tgagcaacaa catgaatggt cttcggtttc
     8041 cgtgtttcgt aaagtctgga aacgcggaag tcagcgccct gcaccattat gttccggatc
     8101 tgcatcgcag gatgctgctg gctaccctgt ggaacaccta catctgtatt aacgaagcgc
     8161 tggcattgac cctgagtgat ttttctctgg tcccgccgca tccataccgc cagttgttta
     8221 ccctcacaac gttccagtaa ccgggcatgt tcatcatcag taacccgtat cgtgagcatc
     8281 ctctctcgtt tcatcggtat cattaccccc atgaacagaa atccccctta cacggaggca
     8341 tcagtgacca aacaggaaaa aaccgccctt aacatggccc gctttatcag aagccagaca
     8401 ttaacgcttc tggagaaact caacgagctg gacgcggatg aacaggcaga catctgtgaa
     8461 tcgcttcacg accacgctga tgagctttac cgcagctgcc tcgcgcgttt cggtgatgac
     8521 ggtgaaaacc tctgacacat gcagctcccg gagacggtca cagcttgtct gtaagcggat
     8581 gccgggagca gacaagcccg tcagggcgcg tcagcgggtg ttggcgggtg tcggggcgca
     8641 gccatgaccc agtcacgtag cgatagcgga gtgtatactg gcttaactat gcggcatcag
     8701 agcagattgt actgagagtg caccatatgc ggtgtgaaat accgcacaga tgcgtaagga
     8761 gaaaataccg catcaggcgc t
//
