>Addgene plasmid #16583 | pShuttle-Cre-HA | addgene partial sequence | sequence record 62262 | CMV-F 5'-CGCAAATGGGCGGTAGGCGTG-3'
CTATATAAGCAGAGCTCGTTTAGTGAACCGTCAGATCTCTAGAAGCTGGGTACCACCATGTCCAATTTAC
TGACCGTACACCAAAATTTGCCTGCATTACCGGTCGATGCAACGAGTGATGAGGTTCGCAAGAACCTGAT
GGACATGTTCAGGGATCGCCAGGCGTTTTCTGAGCATACCTGGAAAATGCTTCTGTCCGTTTGCCGGTCG
TGGGCGGCATGGTGCAAGTTGAATAACCGGAAATGGTTTCCCGCAGAACCTGAAGATGTTCGCGATTATC
TTCTATATCTTCAGGCGCGCGGTCTGGCAGTAAAAACTATCCAGCAACATTTGGGCCAGCTAAACATGCT
TCATCGTCGGTCCGGGCTGCCACGACCAAGTGACAGCAATGCTGTTTCACTGGTTATGCGGCGGATCCGA
AAGGAAAACGTTGATGCCGGTGAACGTGCAAAACAGGCTCTAGCGTTCGAACGCACTGATTTCGACCAGG
TTCGTTCACTCATGGAAAATAGCGATCGCTGCCAGGATATACGTAATCTGGCATTTCTGGGGATTGCTTA
TAACACCCTGTTACGTATAGCCGAAATTGCCAGGATCAGGGTTAAAGATATCTCACGTACTGACGGTGGG
AGAATGTTAATCCATATTGGCAGAACGAAAACGCTGGTTAGCACCGCAGGTGTAGAGAAGGCACTTAGCC
TGGGGGTAACTAAACTGGTCGAGCGATGGATTTCCGTCTCTGGTGTAGCTGATGATCCGAATAACTACCT
GTTTTGCCGGGTCAGAAAAAATGGTGTTGCCGCGCCATCTGCCACCAGCCAGCTATCAACTCGCGCCCTG
GAAGGGATTTTTGAAGCAACTCAT
