>Addgene plasmid #16583 | pShuttle-Cre-HA | addgene partial sequence | sequence record 62263 | SV40-pAR
TTATAAGCTGCAATAAACAAGTTAACAACAACAATTGCATTCATTTTATGTTTCAGGTTCAGGGGGAGGT
GTGGGAGGTTTTTTAAAGCAAGTAAAACCTCTACAAATGTGGTATGGCTGATTATGATCCGGCTGCCTCG
CGCGTTTCGGTGATGACGGTGAAAACCTCTGACACATGCAGCTCCCGGAGACGGTCACAGCTTGTCTGTA
AGCGGATGCCGGGAGCAGACAAGCCCGTCAGGGCGCGTCAGCGGGTGTTGGCGGGTGTCGGGGCGCAGCC
ATGAGGTCGACTCGAAGATCTGGGCGTGGTTAAGGGTGGGAAAGAATATATAAGGTGGGGGTCTTATGTA
GTTTTGTATCTGTTTTGCAGCAGCCGCCGCCGCCATGAGCACCAACTCGTTTGATGGAAGCATTGTGAGC
TCATATTTGACAACGCGCATGCCCCCATGGGCCGGGGTGCGTCAGAATGTGATGGGCTCCAGCATTGATG
GTCGCCCCGTCCTGCCCGCAAACTCTACTACCTTGACCTACGAGACCGTGTCTGGAACGCCGTTGGAGAC
TGCAGCCTCCGCCGCCGCTTCAGCCGCTGCAGCCACCGCCCGCGGGATTGTGACTGACTTTGCTTTCCTG
AGCCCGCTTGCAAGCAGTGCAGCTTCCCGTTCATCCGCCCGCGATGACAAGTTGACGGCTCTTTTGGCAC
AATTGGATTCTTTGACCCGGGAACTTAATGTCGTTTCTCAGCAGCTGTTGGATCTGCGCCAGCAGGTTTC
TGCCCTGAAGGCTTCCTCCCCTCCCAATGNGGTTTAAAACATAAATAAAAAACCAGACTCTGTTTGGATT
TGGATCAAGCAAGTGTCTTGCTGTCTTTATTTAGGGGTTTTGCGCGCGCGGTAGGCCCGGGACCAGCGGT
CTCGGTCGTTGAGGGTCCTGTGTATTTTTT
