>Addgene plasmid #16583 | pShuttle-Cre-HA | addgene partial sequence | sequence record 63747 | Cre-F 5'-tttacggcgctaaggatgac-3'
CTGGCCTGGTCTGGACACAGTGCCCGTGTCGGAGCCGCGCGAGATATGGCCCGCGCTGGAGTTTCAATAC
CGGAGATCATGCAAGCTGGTGGCTGGACCAATGTAAATATTGTCATGAACTATATCCGTAACCTGGATAG
TGAAACAGGGGCAATGGTGCGCCTGCTGGAAGATGGCGATTACGATGTTCCAGATTACGCTTACGATGTT
CCAGATTACGCTAGCTAAGGATAGCGGCCGCTCGAGGCCGGCAAGGCCGGATCCAGACATGATAAGATAC
ATTGATGAGTTTGGACAAACCACAACTAGAATGCAGTGAAAAAAATGCTTTATTTGTGAAATTTGTGATG
CTATTGCTTTATTTGTAACCATTATAAGCTGCAATAAACAAGTTAACAACAACAATTGCATTCATTTTAT
GTTTCAGGTTCAGGGGGAGGTGTGGGAGGTTTTTTAAAGCAAGTAAAACCTCTACAAATGTGGTATGGCT
GATTATGATCCGGCTGCCTCGCGCGTTTCGGTGATGACGGTGAAAACCTCTGACACATGCAGCTCCCGGA
GACGGTCACAGCTTGTCTGTAAGCGGATGCCGGGAGCAGACAAGCCCGTCAGGGCGCGTCAGCGGGTGTT
GGCGGGTGTCGGGGCGCAGCCATGAGGTCGACTCGAAGATCTGGGCGTGGTTAAGGGTGGGAAAGAATAT
ATAAGGTGGGGGTCTTATGTAGTTTTGTATCTGTTTTGCAGCAGCCGCCGCCGCCATGAGCACCAACTCG
TTTGATGGAAGCATTGTGAGCTCATATTTGACAACGCGCATGCCCCCATGGGCCGGGGTGCGTCAGAATG
TGATGGGCTCCAGCATTGATGGTCGCCCCGTCCTGCCCGCAAACTCTACTACCTTGACCTACGAGACCGT
GTCTGGAACGCCGTTGGAGACTGCAGCCTCCGCCGCCGCTTCAGCCGCTGCAGCCACCGCCCGCGGGATT
GTGACTGACTTTGCTTTCCTGAGCCCGCTTGCAAGCAGTGCAGCT
